>Addgene plasmid #119214 | ABI_cTEVp | addgene full sequence | sequence record 231821 | Addgene NGS Result
GACGGATCGGGAGATCTCCCGATCCCCTATGGTGCACTCTCAGTACAATCTGCTCTGATGCCGCATAGTT
AAGCCAGTATCTGCTCCCTGCTTGTGTGTTGGAGGTCGCTGAGTAGTGCGCGAGCAAAATTTAAGCTACA
ACAAGGCAAGGCTTGACCGACAATTGCATGAAGAATCTGCTTAGGGTTAGGCGTTTTGCGCTGCTTCGCG
ATGTACGGGCCAGATATACGCGTTGACATTGATTATTGACTAGTTATTAATAGTAATCAATTACGGGGTC
ATTAGTTCATAGCCCATATATGGAGTTCCGCGTTACATAACTTACGGTAAATGGCCCGCCTGGCTGACCG
CCCAACGACCCCCGCCCATTGACGTCAATAATGACGTATGTTCCCATAGTAACGCCAATAGGGACTTTCC
ATTGACGTCAATGGGTGGAGTATTTACGGTAAACTGCCCACTTGGCAGTACATCAAGTGTATCATATGCC
AAGTACGCCCCCTATTGACGTCAATGACGGTAAATGGCCCGCCTGGCATTATGCCCAGTACATGACCTTA
TGGGACTTTCCTACTTGGCAGTACATCTACGTATTAGTCATCGCTATTACCATGGTGATGCGGTTTTGGC
AGTACATCAATGGGCGTGGATAGCGGTTTGACTCACGGGGATTTCCAAGTCTCCACCCCATTGACGTCAA
TGGGAGTTTGTTTTGGCACCAAAATCAACGGGACTTTCCAAAATGTCGTAACAACTCCGCCCCATTGACG
CAAATGGGCGGTAGGCGTGTACGGTGGGAGGTCTATATAAGCAGAGCTCTCTGGCTAACTAGAGAACCCA
CTGCTTACTGGCTTATCGAAATTAATACGACTCACTATAGGGAGACCCAAGCTTGGTACCGAGCTCGGAT
CCACTAGTAACGGCCGCCAGTGTGCTGGAATTCGCCACCATGGAGCAGAAGCTGATCAGCGAGGAGGATC
TGACGCGTGTGCCTTTGTATGGTTTTACTTCGATTTGTGGAAGAAGACCTGAGATGGAAGCTGCTGTTTC
GACTATACCAAGATTCCTTCAATCTTCCTCTGGTTCGATGTTAGATGGTCGGTTTGATCCTCAATCCGCC
GCTCATTTCTTCGGTGTTTACGACGGCCATGGCGGTTCTCAGGTAGCGAACTATTGTAGAGAGAGGATGC
ATTTGGCTTTGGCGGAGGAGATAGCTAAGGAGAAACCGATGCTCTGCGATGGTGATACGTGGCTGGAGAA
GTGGAAGAAAGCTCTTTTCAACTCGTTCCTGAGAGTTGACTCGGAGATTGAGTCAGTTGCGCCGGAGACG
GTTGGGTCAACGTCGGTGGTTGCCGTTGTTTTCCCGTCTCACATCTTCGTCGCTAACTGCGGTGACTCTA
GAGCCGTTCTTTGCCGCGGCAAAACTGCACTTCCATTATCCGTTGACCATAAACCGGATAGAGAAGATGA
AGCTGCGAGGATTGAAGCCGCAGGAGGGAAAGTGATTCAGTGGAATGGAGCTCGTGTTTTCGGTGTTCTC
GCCATGTCGAGATCCATTGGCGATAGATACTTGAAACCATCCATCATTCCTGATCCGGAAGTGACGGCTG
TGAAGAGAGTAAAAGAAGATGATTGTCTGATTTTGGCGAGTGACGGGGTTTGGGATGTAATGACGGATGA
AGAAGCGTGTGAGATGGCAAGGAAGCGGATTCTCTTGTGGCACAAGAAAAACGCGGTGGCTGGGGATGCA
TCGTTGCTCGCGGATGAGCGGAGAAAGGAAGGGAAAGATCCTGCGGCGATGTCCGCGGCTGAGTATTTGT
CAAAGCTGGCGATACAGAGAGGAAGCAAAGACAACATAAGTGTGGTGGTGGTTGATTTGAAGGGATCCGG
CTCCGGCAGCAAGAGCATGTCTAGCATGGTGTCAGACACCAGTTGCACATTCCCTTCATCTGATGGCATA
TTCTGGAAGCATTGGATTCAAACCAAGGATGGGCAGTGTGGCAGTCCATTAGTATCAACTAGAGATGGGT
TCATTGTTGGTATACACTCAGCATCGAATTTCACCAACACAAACAATTATTTCACAAGCGTGCCGAAAAA
CTTCATGGAATTGTTGACAAATCAGGAGGCGCAGCAGTGGGTTAGTGGTTGGCGATTAAATGCTGACTCA
GTATTGTGGGGGGGCCATAAAGTTTTCATGAGCAAACCTGAAGAGCCTTTTCAGCCAGTTAAGGAAGCGA
CTCAACTCATGAGTGAATTGGTGTACTCGCAATAATCTAGAGGGCCCTATTCTATAGTGTCACCTAAATG
CTAGAGCTCGCTGATCAGCCTCGACTGTGCCTTCTAGTTGCCAGCCATCTGTTGTTTGCCCCTCCCCCGT
GCCTTCCTTGACCCTGGAAGGTGCCACTCCCACTGTCCTTTCCTAATAAAATGAGGAAATTGCATCGCAT
TGTCTGAGTAGGTGTCATTCTATTCTGGGGGGTGGGGTGGGGCAGGACAGCAAGGGGGAGGATTGGGAAG
ACAATAGCAGGCATGCTGGGGATGCGGTGGGCTCTATGGCTTCTGAGGCGGAAAGAACCAGCTGGGGCTC
TAGGGGGTATCCCC
[124 nt withheld, positions 2605-2728]
C
[91 nt withheld, positions 2730-2820]
A
[49 nt withheld, positions 2822-2870]
CCTTTGACGTTGGAGTCCACGTTCTTT
[37 nt withheld, positions 2898-2934]
ACCCTATCTCGGTCTATTCTTTTGATTTATAAGGGATTTTGCCGATTTCGGCCTATTGGTTAAAAAATGA
GCTGATTTAACAAAAATTTAACGCGAATTAATTCTGTGGAATGTGTGTCAGTTAGGGTGTGGAAAGTCCC
CAGGCTCCCCAGCAGGCAGAAGTATGCAAAGCATGCATCTCAATTAGTCAGCAACCAGGTGTGGAAAGTC
CCCAGGCTCCCCAGCAGGCAGAAGTATGCAAAGCATGCATCTCAATTAGTCAGCAACCATAGTCCCGCCC
CTAACTCCGCCCATCCCGCCCCTAACTCCGCCCAGTTCCGCCCATTCTCCGCCCCATGGCTGACTAATTT
TTTTTATTTATGCAGAGGCCGAGGCCGCCTCTGCCTCTGAGCTATTCCAGAAGTAGTGAGGAGGCTTTTT
TGGAGGCCTAGGCTTTTGCAAAAAGCTCCCGGGAGCTTGTATATCCATTTTCGGATCTGATCAAGAGACA
GGATGAGGATCGTTTCGCATGATTGAACAAGATGGATTGCACGCAGGTTCTCCGGCCGCTTGGGTGGAGA
GGCTATTCGGCTATGACTGGGCACAACAGACAATCGGCTGCTCTGATGCCGCCGTGTTCCGGCTGTCAGC
GCAGGGGCGCCCGGTTCTTTTTGTCAAGACCGACCTGTCCGGTGCCCTGAATGAACTGCAGGACGAGGCA
GCGCGGCTATCGTGGCTGGCCACGACGGGCGTTCCTTGCGCAGCTGTGCTCGACGTTGTCACTGAAGCGG
GAAGGGACTGGCTGCTATTGGGCGAAGTGCCGGGGCAGGATCTCCTGTCATCTCACCTTGCTCCTGCCGA
GAAAGTATCCATCATGGCTGATGCAATGCGGCGGCTGCATACGCTTGATCCGGCTACCTGCCCATTCGAC
CACCAAGCGAAACATCGCATCGAGCGAGCACGTACTCGGATGGAAGCCGGTCTTGTCGATCAGGATGATC
TGGACGAAGAGCATCAGGGGCTCGCGCCAGCCGAACTGTTCGCCAGGCTCAAGGCGCGCATGCCCGACGG
CGAGGATCTCGTCGTGACCCATGGCGATGCCTGCTTGCCGAATATCATGGTGGAAAATGGCCGCTTTTCT
GGATTCATCGACTGTGGCCGGCTGGGTGTGGCGGACCGCTATCAGGACATAGCGTTGGCTACCCGTGATA
TTGCTGAAGAGCTTGGCGGCGAATGGGCTGACCGCTTCCTCGTGCTTTACGGTATCGCCGCTCCCGATTC
GCAGCGCATCGCCTTCTATCGCCTTCTTGACGAGTTCTTCTGAGCGGGACTCTGGGGTTCGAAATGACCG
ACCAAGCGACGCCCAACCTGCCATCACGAGATTTCGATTCCACCGCCGCCTTCTATGAAAGGTTGGGCTT
CGGAATCGTTTTCCGGGACGCCGGCTGGATGATCCTCCAGCGCGGGGATCTCATGCTGGAGTTCTTCGCC
CACCCCAACTTGTTTATTGCAGCTTATAATGGTTACAAATAAAGCAATAGCATCACAAATTTCACAAATA
AAGCATTTTTTTCACTGCATTCTAGTTGTGGTTTGTCCAAACTCATCAATGTATCTTATCATGTCTGTAT
ACCGTCGACCTCTAGCTAGAGCTTGGCGTAATCATGGTCATAGCTGTTTCCTGTGTGAAATTGTTATCCG
CTCACAATTCCACACAACATACGAGCCGGAAGCATAAAGTGTAAAGCCTGGGGTGCCTAATGAGTGAGCT
AACTCACATTAATTGCGTTGCGCTCACTGCCCGCTTTCCAGTCGGGAAACCTGTCGTGCCAGCTGCATTA
ATGAATCGGCCAACGCGCGGGGAGAGGCGGTTTGCGTATTGGGCGCTCTTCCGCTTCCTCGCTCACTGAC
TCGCTGCGCTCGGTCGTTCGGCTGCGGCGAGCGGTATCAGCTCACTCAAAGGCGGTAATACGGTTATCCA
CAGAATCAGGGGATAACGCAGGAAAGAACATGTGAGCAAAAGGCCAGCAAAAGGCCAGGAACCGTAAAAA
GGCCGCGTTGCTGGCGTTTTTCCATAGGCTCCGCCCCCCTGACGAGCATCACAAAAATCGACGCTCAAGT
CAGAGGTGGCGAAACCCGACAGGACTATAAAGATACCAGGCGTTTCCCCCTGGAAGCTCCCTCGTGCGCT
CTCCTGTTCCGACCCTGCCGCTTACCGGATACCTGTCCGCCTTTCTCCCTTCGGGAAGCGTGGCGCTTTC
TCATAGCTCACGCTGTAGGTATCTCAGTTCGGTGTAGGTCGTTCGCTCCAAGCTGGGCTGTGTGCACGAA
CCCCCCGTTCAGCCCGACCGCTGCGCCTTATCCGGTAACTATCGTCTTGAGTCCAACCCGGTAAGACACG
ACTTATCGCCACTGGCAGCAGCCACTGGTAACAGGATTAGCAGAGCGAGGTATGTAGGCGGTGCTACAGA
GTTCTTGAAGTGGTGGCCTAACTACGGCTACACTAGAAGAACAGTATTTGGTATCTGCGCTCTGCTGAAG
CCAGTTACCTTCGGAAAAAGAGTTGGTAGCTCTTGATCCGGCAAACAAACCACCGCTGGTAGCGGTGGTT
TTTTTGTTTGCAAGCAGCAGATTACGCGCAGAAAAAAAGGATCTCAAGAAGATCCTTTGATCTTTTCTAC
GGGGTCTGACGCTCAGTGGAACGAAAACTCACGTTAAGGGATTTTGGTCATGAGATTATCAAAAAGGATC
TTCACCTAGATCCTTTTAAATTAAAAATGAAGTTTTAAATCAATCTAAAGTATATATGAGTAAACTTGGT
CTGACAGTTACCAATGCTTAATCAGTGAGGCACCTATCTCAGCGATCTGTCTATTTCGTTCATCCATAGT
TGCCTGACTCCCCGTCGTGTAGATAACTACGATACGGGAGGGCTTACCATCTGGCCCCAGTGCTGCAATG
ATACCGCGAGACCCACGCTCACCGGCTCCAGATTTATCAGCAATAAACCAGCCAGCCGGAAGGGCCGAGC
GCAGAAGTGGTCCTGCAACTTTATCCGCCTCCATCCAGTCTATTAATTGTTGCCGGGAAGCTAGAGTAAG
TAGTTCGCCAGTTAATAGTTTGCGCAACGTTGTTGCCATTGCTACAGGCATCGTGGTGTCACGCTCGTCG
TTTGGTATGGCTTCATTCAGCTCCGGTTCCCAACGATCAAGGCGAGTTACATGATCCCCCATGTTGTGCA
AAAAAGCGGTTAGCTCCTTCGGTCCTCCGATCGTTGTCAGAAGTAAGTTGGCCGCAGTGTTATCACTCAT
GGTTATGGCAGCACTGCATAATTCTCTTACTGTCATGCCATCCGTAAGATGCTTTTCTGTGACTGGTGAG
TACTCAACCAAGTCATTCTGAGAATAGTGTATGCGGCGACCGAGTTGCTCTTGCCCGGCGTCAATACGGG
ATAATACCGCGCCACATAGCAGAACTTTAAAAGTGCTCATCATTGGAAAACGTTCTTCGGGGCGAAAACT
CTCAAGGATCTTACCGCTGTTGAGATCCAGTTCGATGTAACCCACTCGTGCACCCAACTGATCTTCAGCA
TCTTTTACTTTCACCAGCGTTTCTGGGTGAGCAAAAACAGGAAGGCAAAATGCCGCAAAAAAGGGAATAA
GGGCGACACGGAAATGTTGAATACTCATACTCTTCCTTTTTCAATATTATTGAAGCATTTATCAGGGTTA
TTGTCTCATGAGCGGATACATATTTGAATGTATTTAGAAAAATAAACAAATAGGGGTTCCGCGCACATTT
CCCCGAAAAGTGCCACCTGACGTC
Features (pLannotate 1.2.2; 22 found; start..end, strand, type, name):
     28..80      -  misc_feature   bom (fragment): basis of mobility region from pBR322
    235..614     +  enhancer       CMV enhancer: human cytomegalovirus immediate early enhancer
    615..818     +  promoter       CMV promoter: human cytomegalovirus (CMV) immediate early promoter
    814..847     +  LTR            5' LTR (truncated) (fragment): truncated 5' long terminal repeat (LTR) from HIV-1
    863..881     +  promoter       T7 promoter: promoter for bacteriophage T7 RNA polymerase
    947..1882    +  CDS            ABI1 (fragment): P2C56_ARATH - Experimental evidence at protein level: Swiss-Prot protein existence level 1. Key component and repressor of the abscisic acid (ABA) signaling pathway that regulates numerous ABA responses, such as stomatal closure, osmotic water permeability of the plasma membrane (Pos), drought-induced resistance and rhizogenesis, response to glucose, high light stress, seed germination and inhibition of vegetative growth. During the stomatal closure regulation, modulates the inward calcium-channel permeability as well as the actin reorganization in guard cells in response to ABA. Involved in t
   1901..2252    +  CDS            TEV protease (fragment): tobacco etch virus protease (Kapust et al., 2001)
   2291..2309    -  promoter       SP6 promoter: promoter for bacteriophage SP6 RNA polymerase
   2335..2559    +  polyA_signal   bGH poly(A) signal: bovine growth hormone polyadenylation signal
   2563..2584    +  promoter       SV40 promoter (fragment): SV40 enhancer and early promoter
   2605..3033    +  rep_origin     f1 ori (sequence partly withheld): f1 bacteriophage origin of replication; arrow indicates direction of (+) strand synthesis
   3047..3376    +  promoter       SV40 promoter: SV40 enhancer and early promoter
   3443..4234    +  CDS            neo: KKA2_KLEPN - Also known as kan, nptII. Experimental evidence at protein level: Swiss-Prot protein existence level 1. Resistance to kanamycin, neomycin, paromomycin, ribostamycin, butirosin and gentamicin B. From Klebsiella pneumoniae.
   4258..4416    +  CDS            ble (fragment): BLE_KLEPN - Experimental evidence at protein level: Swiss-Prot protein existence level 1. Binding protein with a strong affinity to the bleomycin family of antibiotics. Binds to CL990; an antimitotic-antibiotic compound. From Klebsiella pneumoniae.
   4411..4532    +  polyA_signal   SV40 poly(A) signal: SV40 polyadenylation signal
   4605..4621    -  protein_bind   lac operator: The lac repressor binds to the lac operator to inhibit transcription in E. coli. This inhibition can be relieved by adding lactose or isopropyl-β-D-thiogalactopyranoside (IPTG). lac repressor encoded by lacI
   4629..4659    -  promoter       lac promoter: promoter for the E. coli lac operon
   4674..4695    -  protein_bind   CAP binding site: CAP binding activates transcription in the presence of cAMP. E. coli catabolite activator protein
   4708..4800    -  CDS            lacI (fragment): lac repressor; lacI; The lac repressor binds to the lac operator to inhibit transcription in E. coli. This inhibition can be relieved by adding lactose or isopropyl-β-D-thiogalactopyranoside (IPTG).
   4983..5571    -  rep_origin     ori: high-copy-number ColE1/pMB1/pBR322/pUC origin of replication
   5742..6602    -  CDS            AmpR: β-lactamase; bla; confers resistance to ampicillin, carbenicillin, and related antibiotics
   6603..6707    -  promoter       AmpR promoter: bla
