[The description below was written by a language model from this plasmid's Addgene catalogue record and pLannotate feature annotations shown in this document.]
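Description:
ABI_cTEVp is a mammalian expression plasmid built on the pcDNA3 backbone, about 6.7 kb in total. It is maintained in E. coli through a high-copy ColE1/pUC-type origin and selected with ampicillin via the β-lactamase gene. The backbone also carries an f1 origin for single-stranded DNA production and an SV40 promoter-driven neomycin phosphotransferase cassette with an SV40 polyadenylation signal, which permits G418 selection of transfected mammalian cells. Small annotated fragments such as bom, ble, lacI and a short HIV-1 LTR match appear to be backbone remnants or annotation artefacts rather than functional parts.

The payload lies between the human CMV immediate-early enhancer/promoter and the bovine growth hormone polyadenylation signal, flanked by T7 and SP6 promoters, and was inserted using EcoRI and XbaI sites. It encodes a fusion in which a fragment of Arabidopsis ABI1, the abscisic acid-responsive phosphatase domain, sits upstream of the C-terminal fragment of tobacco etch virus protease. The catalogue lists an N-terminal Myc tag for detection, although the feature table does not annotate it separately.

On its own the C-terminal TEVp fragment is expected to be inactive. ABI is widely used as one half of an abscisic acid-induced dimerisation pair, so the construct is presumably designed to be co-expressed with a complementary N-terminal TEVp fragment fused to the partner domain, although that partner is not described in this record. Addition of abscisic acid would then bring the halves together and reconstitute protease activity. The associated work concerns fast proteolysis-based signalling and logic circuits in mammalian cells, which is consistent with use as a chemically inducible split-protease component.
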