Addgene plasmid #119214: ABI_cTEVp
Purpose: Expresses C-terminus of tobacco etch virus protease (TEVp) fused to ABI-abscisic acid responsive protein domain
Depositing lab: Roman Jerala. Depositing organization: National Institute of Chemistry. Publication: Design of fast proteolysis-based signaling and logic circuits in mammalian cells. Fink T, Lonzaric J, Praznik A, Plaper T, Merljak E, Leben K, Jerala N, Lebar T, Strmsek Z, Lapenta F, Bencina M, Jerala R. Nat Chem Biol. 2019 Feb;15(2):115-122. doi: 10.1038/s41589-018-0181-6. Epub 2018 Dec 10. PubMed 30531965.
Backbone
  Vector backbone: pcDNA3
  Backbone size w/o insert (bp): 5443
  Total vector size (bp): 6739
  Vector type: Mammalian Expression
Growth in bacteria
  Bacterial resistance: Ampicillin, 100 μg/mL
  Growth temperature: 37°C
  Growth strain: DH5alpha
  Copy number: High Copy
Gene/Insert
  Gene/Insert name: split cTEVp in fusion with ABI (alt name: ABI_cTEVp)
  Promoter: CMV
  Tag / fusion protein: Myc tag (N terminal on insert)
  Cloning method: Restriction Enzyme; 5′ cloning site EcoRI (unknown if destroyed); 3′ cloning site XbaI (unknown if destroyed)
  Sequencing primers: 5′ CGCAAATGGGCGGTAGGCGTG; 3′ TAGAAGGCACAGTCGAGG
Terms and licenses: Academic/Nonprofit Terms; Industry Terms: Not Available to Industry
How to cite: ABI_cTEVp was a gift from Roman Jerala (Addgene plasmid # 119214 ; http://n2t.net/addgene:119214 ; RRID:Addgene_119214)
